>Addgene plasmid #72214 | pET28a-hDcp2 | addgene partial sequence | sequence record 133111 | T7 5'-TAATACGACTCACTATAGGG-3'
TCTAGAATAATTTTGTTTAACTTTAAGAAGGAGATATACCATGGGCAGCAGCCATCATCATCATCATCAC
AGCAGCGGCCTGGTGCCGCGCGGCAGCCATATGGCTAGCATGACTGGTGGACAGCAAATGGGTCGCGGAT
CCATGGAGACCAAACGGGTGGAGATTCCCGGCAGCGTCCTGGACGATCTCTGCAGCCGATTTATTTTGCA
TATTCCCAGCGAGGAAAGAGACAATGCAATCCGAGTGTGTTTTCAGATTGAACTTGCCCATTGGTTTTAC
TTGGATTTCTACATGCAGAACACACCAGGATTACCTCAGTGTGGGATAAGAGACTTTGCTAAAGCTGTCT
TCAGTCATTGTCCGTTTTTGCTGCCTCAAGGTGAAGATGTGGAAAAAGTTTTGGATGAATGGAAGGAATA
TAAAATG
[447 nt withheld, positions 428-874]
GATTCCTCAGACAGTGACAATGGATTTTCCTCAACTGGTAGCACGCCGGCTAAACCCACTGTGGAAAAAT
TGAGTCGAACCAAATTCCGCCACAGTCAGCAGTTATTTCCTGACGGTTCTCCTGGTGACCAGTGGGTAAA
GCACAGGCAACCACTGCAGCAAAAGCCATATAATAATCATTCTGAAATGTCTGACCTCTTAAAAGGAAAG
AA
