>Addgene plasmid #72214 | pET28a-hDcp2 | addgene partial sequence | sequence record 133688 | T7term 5'-GCTAGTTATTGCTCAGCGG-3'
CTTCCTTTCGGGCTTTGTTAGCAGCCGGATCTCAGTGGTGGTGGTGGTGGTGCTCGAGTGCGGCCGCAAG
CTTGTCGACGGAGCTCGAATTCGAGCTCCGTCGACAAGAAACTGAAACGCTGAATTCAGCGTTTCAGTTT
CGAATCGTCTTCGATAATTTTCTGCGCATTGGATTCCATATAGGATTTGACCGAATCTGCGATTTCTTTA
TCGTACAGTGAAAAAATACGAGCCGCCAGGAGTGCCGCATTTTTCGGTTCAAGAACCAGTGCCGGACTAA
TCCCGCTCGGCATCCGTAACGAAGAATAAATGTCGGCGCCGGCGAAGCTATCGCTTGGCGGTGGGCAGGC
AATGGTTGCACCTTTGACGAAGCCATCAACAAAGCCTGATAAAGCGTTACTACGCCCAGCGATCGTGATG
TACAGTTTAGGACGGTCCAAAGCTTCATATTCTTTCAGCATAGACACTACATGCTCCGCTGTTTTATGCG
CGGTACCGATGCGAATGGCATACTCAATACCAAAAGTTTTCAATTCAGACGCAATTTTCTCGGCGTGACC
CATATCTGAACTGCTGCCCATAAGGATAATCACCAGCGGACGCATATGTATATCTCCTTCTTAAAGTTAA
ACAAAATTATTTCTAGAGGGAAACCGTTGTGGTCTCCCTATAGTGAGTCGTATTAATTTCGCGGGATCGA
GATCTCGGGCAGCGTTGGGTCCTGGCCACGGGTGCGCATGATCGTGCTCCTGTCGTTGAGGACCCGGCTA
GGCTGGCGGGGTTGCCTTACTGGTTAGCAGAATGAATCACCGATACGCGAGCGAACGTGAAGCGACTGCT
GCTGCAAAACGTCTGCGACCTGAGCAACAACATGAATGGTCTTCGGTTTCCGTGTTTCGTAAAGTCTGGA
AACGCGGAAGTCAGCGCCCTGCACCATTATGTTCCGGATCTGCATCGCAGGATGCTGCTGGCTACCCTGT
GGAACACCTACATCTGTATTAACGAAGCGCTGGCATTGACT
