[The description below was written by a language model from this plasmid's Addgene catalogue record.]
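Description:
pET28a-hDcp2 is a bacterial expression plasmid built on the pET28a backbone for producing human Dcp2 (decapping mRNA 2, also known as NUDT20) as a His-tagged recombinant protein in E. coli. The plasmid is selected with kanamycin and is recorded as low copy; it is maintained in a standard cloning strain (DH5alpha). No feature table accompanies the record, so details such as the origin of replication and other backbone elements are not listed explicitly and can only be inferred from the pET28a backbone in general.

The human DCP2 coding sequence was inserted by restriction cloning between the BamHI and XhoI sites, both of which remain intact, so the insert can be excised or transferred to compatible vectors. Expression is driven by the T7 promoter, which requires T7 RNA polymerase; pET constructs of this kind are therefore normally expressed in a host that supplies the polymerase, rather than in the cloning strain used for propagation. The His tag is contributed by the backbone and sits at the N terminus of Dcp2, allowing purification of the fusion protein by immobilized metal affinity chromatography. The insert can be checked by sequencing from the flanking T7 promoter and T7 terminator primer sites.

Dcp2 is the catalytic mRNA decapping enzyme, a Nudix-family hydrolase that removes the 5′ cap from mRNAs. The stated purpose of the construct is bacterial expression of His-tagged human Dcp2, and the associated publication identifies hDcp2 as a mammalian mRNA decapping enzyme, consistent with using the purified protein for biochemical studies of decapping.
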