Addgene plasmid #72214: pET28a-hDcp2
Purpose: bacterial expression of His-tagged human Dcp2
Depositing lab: Megerditch Kiledjian. Depositing organization: Rutgers, The State University of New Jersey. Publication: The hDcp2 protein is a mammalian mRNA decapping enzyme. Wang Z, Jiao X, Carr-Schmid A, Kiledjian M. Proc Natl Acad Sci U S A. 2002 Oct 1;99(20):12663-8. Epub 2002 Sep 6. 10.1073/pnas.192445599 PubMed 12218187.
Backbone
  Vector backbone: pET28a
  Backbone manufacturer: EMD Biosciences
  Vector type: Bacterial Expression
Growth in bacteria
  Bacterial resistance: Kanamycin, 50 μg/mL
  Growth temperature: 37°C
  Growth strain: DH5alpha
  Copy number: Low Copy
Gene/Insert
  Gene/Insert name: Dcp2 (alt name: decapping mRNA 2)
  Species: H. sapiens (human)
  Entrez Gene: DCP2 (a.k.a. NUDT20)
  Promoter: T7
  Tag / fusion protein: His (N terminal on backbone)
  Cloning method: Restriction Enzyme; 5′ cloning site BamHI (not destroyed); 3′ cloning site XhoI (not destroyed)
  Sequencing primers: 5′ T7; 3′ T7 terminal
Terms and licenses: Academic/Nonprofit Terms; Industry Terms: Not Available to Industry
How to cite: pET28a-hDcp2 was a gift from Megerditch Kiledjian (Addgene plasmid # 72214 ; http://n2t.net/addgene:72214 ; RRID:Addgene_72214)
